>Addgene plasmid #228625 | pM-mVenus | addgene full sequence | sequence record 452491 | Addgene NGS Result
ATAAGCTGCAATAAACAAGTTCATTTTATGTTTCAGAAGACATGAATGGCAACTCTTACTTGTAGAGCTC
GTCCATGCCGAGAGTGATCCCGGCGGCGGTCACGAACTCCAGCAGGACCATGTGATCGCGCTTCTCGTTG
GGGTCTTTGCTCAGCTTGGACTGGTAGCTCAGGTAGTGGTTGTCGGGCAGCAGCACGGGGCCGTCGCCGA
TGGGGGTGTTCTGCTGGTAGTGGTCGGCGAGCTGCACGCCGCCGTCCTCGATGTTGTGGCGGATCTTGAA
GTTGGCCTTGATGCCGTTCTTCTGCTTGTCGGCGGTGATATAGACGTTGTGGCTGTTGTAGTTGTACTCC
AGCTTGTGCCCCAGGATGTTGCCGTCCTCCTTGAAGTCGATGCCCTTCAGCTCGATGCGGTTCACCAGGG
TGTCGCCCTCGAACTTCACCTCGGCGCGGGTCTTGTAGTTGCCGTCGTCCTTGAAGAAGATGGTGCGCTC
CTGGACGTAGCCTTCGGGCATGGCGGACTTGAAGAAGTCGTGCTGCTTCATGTGGTCGGGGTAGCGGGCG
AAGCACTGCAGGCCGTAGCCCAGGGTGGTCACGAGGGTGGGCCAGGGCACGGGCAGCTTGCCGGTGGTGC
AGATCAGCTTCAGGGTCAGCTTGCCGTAGGTGGCATCGCCCTCGCCCTCGCCGGACACGCTGAACTTGTG
GCCGTTTACGTCGCCGTCCAGCTCGACCAGGATGGGCACCACCCCGGTGAACAGCTCCTCGCCCTTGCTC
ACCATGGTGGCGGCGGATCCTGGGCCGGGATTTTCCTCCACGTCCCCGCATGTAAGTAGACTTCCCCTGC
CCTCGCCGCTGCCAGGCCCGGGGTTTTCTTCAACATCACCTGCTTGCTTTAGCAGAGAGAAGTTTGTGGC
GCCGGAGCCGTCTTCTTCACTAAACCAGCTCTGCTTATATAGACCTCCCACCGTACACGCCTACCGCCCA
TTTGCGTCAATGGGGCGGAGTTGTTACGACATTTTGGAAAGTCCCGTTGATTTTGGTGCCAAAACAAACT
CCCATTGACGTCAATGGGGTGGAGACTTGGAAATCCCCGTGAGTCAAACCGCTATCCACGCCCATTGATG
TACTGCCAAAACCGCATCACCATGGTAATAGCGATGACTAATACGTAGATGTACTGCCAAGTAGGAAAGT
CCCATAAGGTCATGTACTGGGCATAATGCCAGGCGGGCCATTTACCGTCATTGACGTCAATAGGGGGCGT
ACTTGGCATATGATACACTTGATGTACTGCCAAGTGGGCAGTTTACCGTAAATACTCCACCCATTGACGT
CAATGGAAAGTCCCTATTGGCGTTACTATGGGAACATACGTCATTATTGACGTCAATGGGCGGGGGTCGT
TGGGCGGTCAGCCAGGCGGGCCATTTACCGTAAGTTATGTAACGCGGAACTCCATATATGGGCTATGAAC
TAATGACCCCGTAATTGATTACTATTAATAACTAATGCATGGCGGTAATACGGTTATCCACAGAATCAGG
GGATAACGCAGGAAAGAACATGTGAGCAAAAGGCCAGCAAAAGGCCAGGAACCGTAAAAAGGCCGCGTTG
CTGGCGTTTTTCCATAGGCTCCGCCCCCCTGACGAGCATCACAAAAATCGACGCTCAAGTCAGAGGTGGC
GAAACCCGACAGGACTATAAAGATACCAGGCGTTTCCCCCTGGAAGCTCCCTCGTGCGCTCTCCTGTTCC
GACCCTGCCGCTTACCGGATACCTGTCCGCCTTTCTCCCTTCGGGAAGCGTGGCGCTTTCTCATAGCTCA
CGCTGTAGGTATCTCAGTTCGGTGTAGGTCGTTCGCTCCAAGCTGGGCTGTGTGCACGAACCCCCCGTTC
AGCCCGACCGCTGCGCCTTATCCGGTAACTATCGTCTTGAGTCCAACCCGGTAAGACACGACTTATCGCC
ACTGGCAGCAGCCACTGGTAACAGGATTAGCAGAGCGAGGTATGTAGGCGGTGCTACAGAGTTCTTGAAG
TGGTGGCCTAACTACGGCTACACTAGAAGAACAGTATTTGGTATCTGCGCTCTGCTGAAGCCAGTTACCT
TCGGAAAAAGAGTTGGTAGCTCTTGATCCGGCAAACAAACCACCGCTGGTAGCGGTGGTTTTTTTGTTTG
CAAGCAGCAGATTACGCGCAGAAAAAAAGGATCTCAAGAAGATCCTTTGATCTTTTCTACGGGGTCTGAC
GCTCAGTGGAACGAAATGCCAACTTGTTTATTGCAGCTTATAATGGTTACAAATAAAGCAATAGCATCAC
AAATTTCACAAATAAAGCATTTTTTTCACTGCATTCTAGTTGTGGTTTGTCCAAACTCATCAATGTATCT
TATCATGTCTGAATTGCTCGCGCGACCAATTCTCATGTTTGATTACGCCCCGCCCTGCCACTCATCGCAG
TACTGTTGTAATTCATTAAGCATTCTGCCGACATGGAAGCCATCACAAACGGCATGATGAACCTGAATCG
CCAGCGGCATCAGCACCTTGTCGCCTTGCGTATAATATTTGCCCATGGTGAAAACGGGGGCGAAGAAGTT
GTCCATATTGGCCACGTTTAAATCAAAACTGGTGAAACTCACCCAGGGATTGGCTGATACGAAAAACATA
TTCTCAATAAACCCTTTAGGGAAATAGGCCAGGTTTTCACCGTAACACGCCACATCTTGCGAATATATGT
GTAGAAACTGCCGGAAATCGTCGTGGTATTCACTCCAGAGCGATGAAAACGTTTCAGTTTGCTCATGGAA
AACGGTGTAACAAGGGTGAACACTATCCCATATCACCAGCTCACCGTCTTTCATTGCCATACGGAATTCC
GGATGAGCATTCATCAGGCGGGCAAGAATGTGAATAAAGGCCGGATAAAACTTGTGCTTATTTTTCTTTA
CGGTCTTTAAAAAGGCCGTAATATCCAGCTGAACGGTCTGGTTATAGGTACATTGAGCAACTGACTGAAA
TGCCTCAAAATGTTCTTTACGATGCCATTGGGATATATCAACGGTGGTATATCCAGTGATTTTTTTCTCC
ATTTTAGCTTCCTTAGCTCCTGAAAATCTCGATAACTCAAAAAATACGCCCGGTAGTGATCTTATTTCAT
TATGGTGAAAGTTGGAACCTCTTACGTGCCGATCACGAAGTGATCTTCCGTTAAGTACTG
[124 nt withheld, positions 3211-3334]
C
[91 nt withheld, positions 3336-3426]
A
[49 nt withheld, positions 3428-3476]
CCTTTGACGTTGGAGTCCACGTTCTTT
[37 nt withheld, positions 3504-3540]
ACCCTATCTCGGTCTATTCTTTTGATTTATAAGGGATTTTGCCGATTTCGGCCTATTGGTTAAAAAATGA
GCTGATTTAACAAAAATTTAACGCGAATTTTAACAAAATATTAACGCTTACAATTTACGCCTTAAGATAC
ATTGATGAGTTTGGACAAACCACAACTAGAATGCAGTGAAAAAAATGCTTTATTTGTGAAATTTGTGATG
CTATTGCTTTATTTGTAACCATT
Features (pLannotate 1.2.2; 10 found; start..end, strand, type, name):
     59..775     -  CDS            mVenus: mVenus is a basic (constitutively fluorescent) yellow fluorescent protein published in 2006, derived from Aequorea victoria. It is reported to be a rapidly-maturing monomer with moderate acid sensitivity.
    792..844     -  CDS            T2A (fragment): 2A peptide from Thosea asigna virus capsid protein Eukaryotic ribosomes fail to insert a peptide bond between the Gly and Pro residues, yielding separate polypeptides.
    937..1140    -  promoter       CMV promoter: human cytomegalovirus (CMV) immediate early promoter
   1141..1444    -  enhancer       CMV enhancer: human cytomegalovirus immediate early enhancer
   1619..2207    -  rep_origin     ori: high-copy-number ColE1/pMB1/pBR322/pUC origin of replication
   2261..2382    +  polyA_signal   SV40 poly(A) signal: SV40 polyadenylation signal
   2426..3082    -  CDS            cat: CAT_ECOLX - Experimental evidence at protein level: Swiss-Prot protein existence level 1. This enzyme is an effector of chloramphenicol resistance in bacteria. From Escherichia coli. This protein is used as a marker in many commonly used cloning vectors, such as pACYC184.
   3083..3185    -  promoter       cat promoter: promoter of the E. coli cat gene encoding chloramphenicol acetyltransferase
   3211..3639    +  rep_origin     f1 ori (sequence partly withheld): f1 bacteriophage origin of replication; arrow indicates direction of (+) strand synthesis
   3673..21      -  polyA_signal   SV40 poly(A) signal (across the origin): SV40 polyadenylation signal
