[The description below was written by a language model from this plasmid's Addgene catalogue record and pLannotate feature annotations shown in this document.]
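Description:
pM-mVenus is a compact (about 3.8 kb) mammalian expression plasmid built on the pMulti backbone by Golden Gate assembly, and it serves as a building block for MuSIC (multiplexed spectral) fluorescence barcodes. It is propagated in E. coli as a high-copy plasmid through a ColE1/pUC-type origin and is selected with chloramphenicol via a cat gene driven by its native promoter. An f1 bacteriophage origin is also present, which in principle permits single-stranded DNA production. No mammalian selection marker is annotated.

The expression cassette runs on the reverse strand. The human cytomegalovirus immediate-early enhancer and promoter lie upstream of a short unannotated interval, followed by a partial T2A peptide sequence, the 717 bp mVenus coding sequence (a monomeric, rapidly maturing yellow fluorescent protein derived from Aequorea victoria GFP), and an SV40 polyadenylation signal that spans the numbering origin of the sequence. T2A causes ribosomal skipping, so that two proteins encoded in one transcript are released as separate polypeptides. Its position upstream of mVenus, together with the stated purpose of expressing "mVenus and extra insert", suggests that mVenus occupies the second position of a two-protein cassette. The record does not identify the extra insert, and the feature table leaves the region between the promoter and T2A unannotated. A second SV40 poly(A) signal sits in the opposite orientation between the bacterial origin and the cat gene.

According to the record, the plasmid is used to construct genetically encoded barcodes made from combinations of fluorescent proteins, which allow individual cells to be identified by spectral flow cytometry.
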