Addgene plasmid #228625: pM-mVenus
Purpose: Mammalian expression of mVenus and extra insert, for MuSIC barcode construction
Depositing lab: Marc Birtwistle. Depositing organization: Clemson University. Publication: Genetically Encoded Fluorescence Barcodes Allow for Single-Cell Analysis via Spectral Flow Cytometry. Lu X, Pritko DJ, Abravanel ME, Huggins JR, Ogunleye O, Biswas T, Ashy KC, Woods SK, Livingston MWT, Blenner MA, Birtwistle MR. ACS Synth Biol. 2025 May 16;14(5):1533-1548. doi: 10.1021/acssynbio.4c00807. Epub 2025 May 6. PubMed 40326708.
Backbone
  Vector backbone: pMulti
  Backbone manufacturer: Birtwistle lab
  Vector type: Mammalian Expression
Growth in bacteria
  Bacterial resistance: Chloramphenicol, 25 μg/mL
  Growth temperature: 37°C
  Growth strain: DH5alpha
  Copy number: High Copy
Gene/Insert
  Gene/Insert name: mVenus
  Species: Synthetic
  Insert size (bp): 717
  Promoter: CMV
  Cloning method: Golden Gate
Terms and licenses: Academic/Nonprofit Terms; Industry Terms: Not Available to Industry
Depositor comments: Please visit https://doi.org/10.1101/2024.10.23.619855 for bioRxiv preprint.
How to cite: pM-mVenus was a gift from Marc Birtwistle (Addgene plasmid # 228625 ; http://n2t.net/addgene:228625 ; RRID:Addgene_228625)
