>Addgene plasmid #228625 | pM-mVenus | depositor partial sequence | sequence record 449227 | mVenus
ATGGTGAGCAAGGGCGAGGAGCTGTTCACCGGGGTGGTGCCCATCCTGGTCGAGCTGGACGGCGACGTAA
ACGGCCACAAGTTCAGCGTGTCCGGCGAGGGCGAGGGCGATGCCACCTACGGCAAGCTGACCCTGAAGCT
GATCTGCACCACCGGCAAGCTGCCCGTGCCCTGGCCCACCCTCGTGACCACCCTGGGCTACGGCCTGCAG
TGCTTCGCCCGCTACCCCGACCACATGAAGCAGCACGACTTCTTCAAGTCCGCCATGCCCGAAGGCTACG
TCCAGGAGCGCACCATCTTCTTCAAGGACGACGGCAACTACAAGACCCGCGCCGAGGTGAAGTTCGAGGG
CGACACCCTGGTGAACCGCATCGAGCTGAAGGGCATCGACTTCAAGGAGGACGGCAACATCCTGGGGCAC
AAGCTGGAGTACAACTACAACAGCCACAACGTCTATATCACCGCCGACAAGCAGAAGAACGGCATCAAGG
CCAACTTCAAGATCCGCCACAACATCGAGGACGGCGGCGTGCAGCTCGCCGACCACTACCAGCAGAACAC
CCCCATCGGCGACGGCCCCGTGCTGCTGCCCGACAACCACTACCTGAGCTACCAGTCCAAGCTGAGCAAA
GACCCCAACGAGAAGCGCGATCACATGGTCCTGCTGGAGTTCGTGACCGCCGCCGGGATCACTCTCGGCA
TGGACGAGCTCTACAAG
